>Addgene plasmid #81521 | pDONR223_LNX1_p.V564I | addgene full sequence | sequence record 168675 | Addgene NGS Result
CTTTCCTGCGTTATCCCCTGATTCTGTGGATAACCGTATTACCGCCTTTGAGTGAGCTGATACCGCTCGC
CGCAGCCGAACGACCGAGCGCAGCGAGTCAGTGAGCGAGGAAGCGGAAGAGCGCCCAATACGCAAACCGC
CTCTCCCCGCGCGTTGGCCGATTCATTAATGCAGCTGGCACGACAGGTTTCCCGACTGGAAAGCGGGCAG
TGAGCGCAACGCAATTAATACGCGTACCGCTAGCCAGGAAGAGTTTGTAGAAACGCAAAAAGGCCATCCG
TCAGGATGGCCTTCTGCTTAGTTTGATGCCTGGCAGTTTATGGCGGGCGTCCTGCCCGCCACCCTCCGGG
CCGTTGCTTCACAACGTTCAAATCCGCTCCCGGCGGATTTGTCCTACTCAGGAGAGCGTTCACCGACAAA
CAACAGATAAAACGAAAGGCCCAGTCTTCCGACTGAGCCTTTCGTTTTATTTGATGCCTGGCAGTTCCCT
ACTCTCGCGTTAACGCTAGCATGGATGTTTTCCCAGTCACGACGTTGTAAAACGACGGCCAGTCTTAAGC
TCGGGCCCCAAATAATGATTTTATTTTGACTGATAGTGACCTGTTCGTTGCAACAAATTGATGAGCAATG
CTTTTTTATAATGCCAACTTTGTACAAAAAAGTTGGCACCATGAACCAGCCAGAGTCTGCCAACGATCCT
GAACCCCTGTGTGCAGTGTGTGGCCAAGCCCACTCCTTGGAGGAAAACCACTTCTACAGCTATCCAGAGG
AAGTGGATGATGACCTCATCTGCCACATCTGCCTGCAGGCTTTGCTGGACCCCCTGGACACTCCGTGTGG
ACACACCTACTGCACCCTCTGCCTCACCAACTTCCTGGTGGAGAAGGACTTCTGTCCCATGGACCGCAAG
CCTCTGGTTCTGCAGCACTGCAAGAAGTCCAGCATCCTGGTCAACAAACTCCTCAACAAGCTACTGGTGA
CCTGCCCATTCAGGGAGCACTGCACCCAGGTGTTGCAGCGCTGTGACCTCGAGCATCACTTTCAAACCAG
CTGTAAAGGTGCCTCCCACTACGGCCTGACCAAAGATAGGAAGAGGCGCTCACAAGATGGCTGTCCAGAC
GGCTGTGCGAGCCTCACAGCCACGGCTCCCTCCCCAGAGGTTTCTGCAGCTGCCACCATCTCCTTAATGA
CAGACGAGCCTGGCCTAGACAACCCTGCCTACGTGTCCTCGGCAGAGGACGGGCAGCCAGCAATCAGCCC
AGTGGACTCTGGCCGGAGCAACCGAACTAGGGCACGGCCCTTTGAGAGATCCACTATTAGAAGCAGATCA
TTTAAAAAAATAAATCGAGCTTTGAGTGTTCTTCGAAGGACAAAGAGCGGGAGTGCAGTTGCCAACCATG
CCGACCAGGGCAGGGAAAATTCTGAAAACACCACTGCCCCTGAAGTCTTTCCAAGGTTGTACCACCTGAT
TCCAGATGGTGAAATTACCAGCATCAAGATCAATCGAGTAGATCCCAGTGAAAGCCTCTCTATTAGGCTG
GTGGGAGGTAGCGAAACCCCACTGGTCCATATCATTATCCAACACATTTATCGTGATGGGGTGATCGCCA
GAGACGGCCGGCTACTGCCAGGAGACATCATTCTAAAGGTCAACGGGATGGACATCAGCAATGTCCCTCA
CAACTACGCTGTGCGTCTCCTGCGGCAGCCCTGCCAGGTGCTGTGGCTGACTGTGATGCGTGAACAGAAG
TTCCGCAGCAGGAACAATGGACAGGCCCCGGATGCCTACAGACCCCGAGATGACAGCTTTCATGTGATTC
TCAACAAAAGTAGCCCCGAGGAGCAGCTTGGAATAAAACTGGTGCGCAAGGTGGATGAGCCTGGGGTTTT
CATCTTCAATGTGCTGGATGGCGGTGTGGCATATCGACATGGTCAGCTTGAGGAGAATGACCGTGTGTTA
GCCATCAATGGACATGATCTTCGATATGGCAGCCCAGAAAGTGCGGCTCATCTGATTCAGGCCAGTGAAA
GACGTGTTCACCTCGTCGTGTCCCGCCAGGTTCGGCAGCGGAGCCCTGACATCTTTCAGGAAGCCGGCTG
GAACAGCAATGGCAGCTGGTCCCCAGGGCCAGGGGAGAGGAGCAACACTCCCAAGCCCCTCCATCCTACA
ATTACTTGTCATGAGAAGGTGGTAAATATCCAAAAAGACCCCGGTGAATCTCTCGGCATGACCGTCGCAG
GGGGAGCATCACATAGAGAATGGGATTTGCCTATCTATGTCATCAGTGTTGAGCCCGGAGGAGTCATAAG
CAGAGATGGAAGAATAAAAACAGGTGACATTTTGTTGAATGTGGATGGGATCGAACTGACAGAGGTCAGC
CGGAGTGAGGCAGTGGCATTATTGAAAAGAACATCATCCTCGATAGTACTCAAAGCTTTGGAAGTCAAAG
AGTATGAGCCCCAGGAAGACTGCAGCAGCCCAGCAGCCCTGGACTCCAACCACAACATGGCCCCACCCAG
TGACTGGTCCCCATCCTGGGTCATGTGGCTGGAATTACCACGGTGCTTGTATAACTGTAAAGATATTGTA
TTACGAAGAAACACAGCTGGAAGTCTGGGCTTCTGCATTGTAGGAGGTTATGAAGAATACAATGGAAACA
AACCTTTTTTCATCAAATCCATTGTTGAAGGAACACCAGCATACAATGATGGAAGAATTAGATGTGGTGA
TATTCTTCTTGCTGTCAATGGTAGAAGTACATCAGGAATGATACATGCTTGCTTGGCAAGACTGCTGAAA
GAACTTAAAGGAAGAATTACTCTAACTATTGTTTCTTGGCCTGGCACTTTTTTATGATTGCCAACTTTCT
TGTACAAAGTTGGCATTATAAGAAAGCATTGCTTATCAATTTGTTGCAACGAACAGGTCACTATCAGTCA
AAATAAAATCATTATTTGCCATCCAGCTGATATCCCCTATAGTGAGTCGTATTACATGGTCATAGCTGTT
TCCTGGCAGCTCTGGCCCGTGTCTCAAAATCTCTGATGTTACATTGCACAAGATAAAAATATATCATCAT
GCCTCCTCTAGACCAGCCAGGACAGAAATGCCTCGACTTCGCTGCTACCCAAGGTTGCCGGGTGACGCAC
ACCGTGGAAACGGATGAAGGCACGAACCCAGTGGACATAAGCCTGTTCGGTTCGTAAGCTGTAATGCAAG
TAGCGTATGCGCTCACGCAACTGGTCCAGAACCTTGACCGAACGCAGCGGTGGTAACGGCGCAGTGGCGG
TTTTCATGGCTTGTTATGACTGTTTTTTTGGGGTACAGTCTATGCCTCGGGCATCCAAGCAGCAAGCGCG
TTACGCCGTGGGTCGATGTTTGATGTTATGGAGCAGCAACGATGTTACGCAGCAGGGCAGTCGCCCTAAA
ACAAAGTTAAACATTATGAGGGAAGCGGTGATCGCCGAAGTATCGACTCAACTATCAGAGGTAGTTGGCG
TCATCGAGCGCCATCTCGAACCGACGTTGCTGGCCGTACATTTGTACGGCTCCGCAGTGGATGGCGGCCT
GAAGCCACACAGTGATATTGATTTGCTGGTTACGGTGACCGTAAGGCTTGATGAAACAACGCGGCGAGCT
TTGATCAACGACCTTTTGGAAACTTCGGCTTCCCCTGGAGAGAGCGAGATTCTCCGCGCTGTAGAAGTCA
CCATTGTTGTGCACGACGACATCATTCCGTGGCGTTATCCAGCTAAGCGCGAACTGCAATTTGGAGAATG
GCAGCGCAATGACATTCTTGCAGGTATCTTCGAGCCAGCCACGATCGACATTGATCTGGCTATCTTGCTG
ACAAAAGCAAGAGAACATAGCGTTGCCTTGGTAGGTCCAGCGGCGGAGGAACTCTTTGATCCGGTTCCTG
AACAGGATCTATTTGAGGCGCTAAATGAAACCTTAACGCTATGGAACTCGCCGCCCGACTGGGCTGGCGA
TGAGCGAAATGTAGTGCTTACGTTGTCCCGCATTTGGTACAGCGCAGTAACCGGCAAAATCGCGCCGAAG
GATGTCGCTGCCGACTGGGCAATGGAGCGCCTGCCGGCCCAGTATCAGCCCGTCATACTTGAAGCTAGAC
AGGCTTATCTTGGACAAGAAGAAGATCGCTTGGCCTCGCGCGCAGATCAGTTGGAAGAATTTGTCCACTA
CGTGAAAGGCGAGATCACCAAGGTAGTCGGCAAATAACCCTCGAGCCACCCATGACCAAAATCCCTTAAC
GTGAGTTACGCGTCGTTCCACTGAGCGTCAGACCCCGTAGAAAAGATCAAAGGATCTTCTTGAGATCCTT
TTTTTCTGCGCGTAATCTGCTGCTTGCAAACAAAAAAACCACCGCTACCAGCGGTGGTTTGTTTGCCGGA
TCAAGAGCTACCAACTCTTTTTCCGAAGGTAACTGGCTTCAGCAGAGCGCAGATACCAAATACTGTTCTT
CTAGTGTAGCCGTAGTTAGGCCACCACTTCAAGAACTCTGTAGCACCGCCTACATACCTCGCTCTGCTAA
TCCTGTTACCAGTGGCTGCTGCCAGTGGCGATAAGTCGTGTCTTACCGGGTTGGACTCAAGACGATAGTT
ACCGGATAAGGCGCAGCGGTCGGGCTGAACGGGGGGTTCGTGCACACAGCCCAGCTTGGAGCGAACGACC
TACACCGAACTGAGATACCTACAGCGTGAGCTATGAGAAAGCGCCACGCTTCCCGAAGGGAGAAAGGCGG
ACAGGTATCCGGTAAGCGGCAGGGTCGGAACAGGAGAGCGCACGAGGGAGCTTCCAGGGGGAAACGCCTG
GTATCTTTATAGTCCTGTCGGGTTTCGCCACCTCTGACTTGAGCGTCGATTTTTGTGATGCTCGTCAGGG
GGGCGGAGCCTATGGAAAAACGCCAGCAACGCGGCCTTTTTACGGTTCCTGGCCTTTTGCTGGCCTTTTG
CTCACATGTT
Features (pLannotate 1.2.2; 12 found; start..end, strand, type, name):
    121..213     +  CDS            lacI (fragment): lac repressor; lacI; The lac repressor binds to the lac operator to inhibit transcription in E. coli. This inhibition can be relieved by adding lactose or isopropyl-β-D-thiogalactopyranoside (IPTG).
    268..295     -  terminator     rrnB T2 terminator: transcription terminator T2 from the E. coli rrnB gene
    427..470     +  terminator     rrnB T1 terminator: Escherichia coli rrnB; transcription terminator T1 from the E. coli rrnB gene
    517..553     -  CDS            lacZα (fragment): LacZα fragment of β-galactosidase; lacZ fragment
    570..665     +  protein_bind   attL3: mutant version of attL; recombination site for the Gateway® LR reaction LR Clonase™
    671..2854    +  CDS            LNX1: LNX1_HUMAN - Also known as LNX, PDZRN2. Experimental evidence at protein level: Swiss-Prot protein existence level 1. Isoform 2 provides an endocytic scaffold for IGSF5/JAM4. From Homo sapiens (Human).
   2862..2957    -  protein_bind   attL3: mutant version of attL; recombination site for the Gateway® LR reaction LR Clonase™
   2976..2994    -  promoter       T7 promoter: promoter for bacteriophage T7 RNA polymerase
   3184..3207    +  promoter       Pc promoter (fragment): intI1 (promoter lies within the coding sequence); class 1 integron promoter
   3383..3439    +  CDS            GmR (fragment): gentamycin acetyltransferase; aacC1; confers resistance to gentamycin
   3446..4237    +  CDS            SmR: aminoglycoside adenylyltransferase (Murphy, 1985); aadA; confers resistance to spectinomycin and streptomycin
   4330..4918    +  rep_origin     ori: high-copy-number ColE1/pMB1/pBR322/pUC origin of replication
