[The description below was written by a language model from this plasmid's Addgene catalogue record and pLannotate feature annotations shown in this document.]
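Description:
pDONR223_LNX1_p.V564I is a Gateway entry clone built on the Invitrogen pDONR223 backbone and carrying the human LNX1 open reading frame (reference transcript NM_001126328.2) with a V564I amino-acid substitution. It belongs to the Target Accelerator Plasmid Collection, a set of clones made for the systematic functional testing of rare cancer-associated variants. The sequenced plasmid is about 5 kb. It replicates in E. coli from a high-copy ColE1/pUC-type origin and is selected with spectinomycin through the aadA (SmR) aminoglycoside adenylyltransferase gene. That gene lies downstream of a fragment of the class 1 integron Pc promoter and a remnant of a gentamicin-resistance gene.

The LNX1 coding sequence spans roughly 2.2 kb and is flanked on both sides by attL recombination sites. The automated annotation labels both as attL3, in opposite orientations. These sites allow the ORF to be transferred by an LR Clonase reaction into any compatible Gateway destination vector. The entry clone has no promoter driving the insert, so expression depends on the destination vector chosen. The clone is in the "closed" configuration, with a stop codon immediately following the ORF, so it will yield native or N-terminally tagged protein but cannot be read through into a C-terminal fusion. rrnB T1 and T2 terminators upstream of the cassette insulate it from backbone transcription. A T7 promoter sits beyond the downstream att site, facing back toward the insert. Short lacI and lacZα fragments are backbone remnants, and M13 priming sites are used for sequence verification. The plasmid mainly serves as a shuttle source of the LNX1 V564I allele for comparison with wild-type LNX1 in expression-based assays.
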