Addgene plasmid #81521: pDONR223_LNX1_p.V564I
Purpose: Gateway Donor vector containing LNX1 , part of the Target Accelerator Plasmid Collection.
Depositing lab: Jesse Boehm & William Hahn & David Root. Depositing organization: Broad Institute. Publication: Systematic Functional Interrogation of Rare Cancer Variants Identifies Oncogenic Alleles. Kim E, Ilic N, Shrestha Y, Zou L, Kamburov A, Zhu C, Yang X, Lubonja R, Tran N, Nguyen C, Lawrence MS, Piccioni F, Bagul M, Doench JG, Chouinard CR, Wu X, Hogstrom L, Natoli T, Tamayo P, Horn H, Corsello SM, Lage K, Root DE, Subramanian A, Golub TR, Getz G, Boehm JS, Hahn WC. Cancer Discov. 2016 Jul;6(7):714-26. doi: 10.1158/2159-8290.CD-16-0160. Epub 2016 May 4. PubMed 27147599.
Backbone
  Vector backbone: pDONR223
  Backbone manufacturer: Invitrogen
  Backbone size w/o insert (bp): 2790
  Vector type: Gateway Entry vector
Growth in bacteria
  Bacterial resistance: Spectinomycin, 50 μg/mL
  Growth temperature: 37°C
  Growth strain: DH5alpha
  Copy number: High Copy
Gene/Insert
  Gene/Insert name: LNX1 (alt name: NM_001126328.2)
  Species: H. sapiens (human)
  Mutation: V564I
  Entrez Gene: LNX1 (a.k.a. LNX, MPDZ, PDZRN2)
  Promoter: None
  Cloning method: Gateway Cloning
  Sequencing primers: 5′ M13pUC-fwd; 3′ M13-Rev
Terms and licenses: Academic/Nonprofit Terms; Industry Terms: Not Available to Industry
Depositor comments: Closed state: stop codon immediately follows insert
How to cite: pDONR223_LNX1_p.V564I was a gift from Jesse Boehm & William Hahn & David Root (Addgene plasmid # 81521 ; http://n2t.net/addgene:81521 ; RRID:Addgene_81521)
