>Addgene plasmid #81521 | pDONR223_LNX1_p.V564I | depositor partial sequence | sequence record 154840 | Insert sequence
ATGAACCAGCCAGAGTCTGCCAACGATCCTGAACCCCTGTGTGCAGTGTGTGGCCAAGCCCACTCCTTGG
AGGAAAACCACTTCTACAGCTATCCAGAGGAAGTGGATGATGACCTCATCTGCCACATCTGCCTGCAGGC
TTTGCTGGACCCCCTGGACACTCCGTGTGGACACACCTACTGCACCCTCTGCCTCACCAACTTCCTGGTG
GAGAAGGACTTCTGTCCCATGGACCGCAAGCCTCTGGTTCTGCAGCACTGCAAGAAGTCCAGCATCCTGG
TCAACAAACTCCTCAACAAGCTACTGGTGACCTGCCCATTCAGGGAGCACTGCACCCAGGTGTTGCAGCG
CTGTGACCTCGAGCATCACTTTCAAACCAGCTGTAAAGGTGCCTCCCACTACGGCCTGACCAAAGATAGG
AAGAGGCGCTCACAAGATGGCTGTCCAGACGGCTGTGCGAGCCTCACAGCCACGGCTCCCTCCCCAGAGG
TTTCTGCAGCTGCCACCATCTCCTTAATGACAGACGAGCCTGGCCTAGACAACCCTGCCTACGTGTCCTC
GGCAGAGGACGGGCAGCCAGCAATCAGCCCAGTGGACTCTGGCCGGAGCAACCGAACTAGGGCACGGCCC
TTTGAGAGATCCACTATTAGAAGCAGATCATTTAAAAAAATAAATCGAGCTTTGAGTGTTCTTCGAAGGA
CAAAGAGCGGGAGTGCAGTTGCCAACCATGCCGACCAGGGCAGGGAAAATTCTGAAAACACCACTGCCCC
TGAAGTCTTTCCAAGGTTGTACCACCTGATTCCAGATGGTGAAATTACCAGCATCAAGATCAATCGAGTA
GATCCCAGTGAAAGCCTCTCTATTAGGCTGGTGGGAGGTAGCGAAACCCCACTGGTCCATATCATTATCC
AACACATTTATCGTGATGGGGTGATCGCCAGAGACGGCCGGCTACTGCCAGGAGACATCATTCTAAAGGT
CAACGGGATGGACATCAGCAATGTCCCTCACAACTACGCTGTGCGTCTCCTGCGGCAGCCCTGCCAGGTG
CTGTGGCTGACTGTGATGCGTGAACAGAAGTTCCGCAGCAGGAACAATGGACAGGCCCCGGATGCCTACA
GACCCCGAGATGACAGCTTTCATGTGATTCTCAACAAAAGTAGCCCCGAGGAGCAGCTTGGAATAAAACT
GGTGCGCAAGGTGGATGAGCCTGGGGTTTTCATCTTCAATGTGCTGGATGGCGGTGTGGCATATCGACAT
GGTCAGCTTGAGGAGAATGACCGTGTGTTAGCCATCAATGGACATGATCTTCGATATGGCAGCCCAGAAA
GTGCGGCTCATCTGATTCAGGCCAGTGAAAGACGTGTTCACCTCGTCGTGTCCCGCCAGGTTCGGCAGCG
GAGCCCTGACATCTTTCAGGAAGCCGGCTGGAACAGCAATGGCAGCTGGTCCCCAGGGCCAGGGGAGAGG
AGCAACACTCCCAAGCCCCTCCATCCTACAATTACTTGTCATGAGAAGGTGGTAAATATCCAAAAAGACC
CCGGTGAATCTCTCGGCATGACCGTCGCAGGGGGAGCATCACATAGAGAATGGGATTTGCCTATCTATGT
CATCAGTGTTGAGCCCGGAGGAGTCATAAGCAGAGATGGAAGAATAAAAACAGGTGACATTTTGTTGAAT
GTGGATGGGATCGAACTGACAGAGGTCAGCCGGAGTGAGGCAGTGGCATTATTGAAAAGAACATCATCCT
CGATAGTACTCAAAGCTTTGGAAGTCAAAGAGTATGAGCCCCAGGAAGACTGCAGCAGCCCAGCAGCCCT
GGACTCCAACCACAACATGGCCCCACCCAGTGACTGGTCCCCATCCTGGGTCATGTGGCTGGAATTACCA
CGGTGCTTGTATAACTGTAAAGATATTGTATTACGAAGAAACACAGCTGGAAGTCTGGGCTTCTGCATTG
TAGGAGGTTATGAAGAATACAATGGAAACAAACCTTTTTTCATCAAATCCATTGTTGAAGGAACACCAGC
ATACAATGATGGAAGAATTAGATGTGGTGATATTCTTCTTGCTGTCAATGGTAGAAGTACATCAGGAATG
ATACATGCTTGCTTGGCAAGACTGCTGAAAGAACTTAAAGGAAGAATTACTCTAACTATTGTTTCTTGGC
CTGGCACTTTTTTA
