>Addgene plasmid #81521 | pDONR223_LNX1_p.V564I | addgene partial sequence | sequence record 156558 | M13-F20 5'-TGTAAAACGACGGCCAGT-3'
TTCGTTGCAACAAATTGATGAGCAATGCTTTTTTATAATGCCAACTTTGTACAAAAAAGTTGGCACCATG
AACCAGCCAGAGTCTGCCAACGATCCTGAACCCCTGTGTGCAGTGTGTGGCCAAGCCCACTCCTTGGAGG
AAAACCACTTCTACAGCTATCCAGAGGAAGTGGATGATGACCTCATCTGCCACATCTGCCTGCAGGCTTT
GCTGGACCCCCTGGACACTCCGTGTGGACACACCTACTGCACCCTCTGCCTCACCAACTTCCTGGTGGAG
AAGGACTTCTGTCCCATGGACCGCAAGCCTCTGGTTCTGCAGCACTGCAAGAAGTCCAGCATCCTGGTCA
ACAAACTCCTCAACAAGCTACTGGTGACCTGCCCATTCAGGGAGCACTGCACCCAGGTGTTGCAGCGCTG
TGACCTCGAGCATCACTTTCAAACCAGCTGTAAAGGTGCCTCCCACTACGGCCTGACCAAAGATAGGAAG
AGGCGCTCACAAGATGGCTGTCCAGACGGCTGTGCGAGCCTCACAGCCACGGCTCCCTCCCCAGAGGTTT
CTGCAGCTGCCACCATCTCCTTAATGACAGACGAGCCTGGCCTAGACAACCCTGCCTACGTGTCCTCGGC
AGAGGACGGGCAGCCAGCAATCAGCCCAGTGGACTCTGGCCGGAGCAACCGAACTAGGGCACGGCCCTTT
GAGAGATCCACTATTAGAAGCAGATCATTTAAAAAAATAAATCGAGCTTTGAGTGTTCTTCGAAGGACAA
AGAGCGGGAGTGCAGTTGCCAACCATGCCGACCAGGGCAGGGAAAATTCTGAAAACACCACTGCCCCTGA
AGTCTTTCCAAGGTTGTACCACCTGATTCCAGATGGTGAAATTACCAGCATCAAGATCAATCGAGTAGAT
CCCAGTGAAAGCCTCTCTATTAGGCTGGTGGGAGGTAGCGAAACCCCACTGGTCCATATCATTATCCAAC
ACATTTATCGTGATGGGGTGATCGCCA
